Addgene plasmid #64945: pBABE TIR1-9myc
Purpose: For retroviral expression of E3 ubiquitin ligase osTIR1 with 9x myc tag
Depositing lab: Don Cleveland. Depositing organization: Ludwig Institute For Cancer Research, San Diego Branch. Publication: Inducible, reversible system for the rapid and complete degradation of proteins in mammalian cells. Holland AJ, Fachinetti D, Han JS, Cleveland DW. Proc Natl Acad Sci U S A. 2012 Dec 4;109(49):E3350-7. doi: 10.1073/pnas.1216880109. Epub 2012 Nov 12. PubMed 23150568.
Backbone
  Vector backbone: pBABE-puro
  Vector type: Mammalian Expression, Retroviral
  Selectable markers: Puromycin
Growth in bacteria
  Bacterial resistance: Ampicillin, 100 μg/mL
  Growth temperature: 37°C
  Growth strain: XL10 Gold
  Copy number: High Copy
Gene/Insert
  Gene/Insert name: TRANSPORT INHIBITOR RESPONSE 1 (alt name: TIR1)
  Species: O. sativa
  GenBank ID: NP_001052659.1
  Tag / fusion protein: 9x Myc (C terminal on insert)
  Cloning method: Unknown
  Sequencing primers: 5′ pBABE-5; 3′ pBABE-3
Resource information
  A portion of this plasmid was derived from a plasmid made by: The osTIR1-9Myc was a kind gift from Masato Kanemaki (National Institute of Genetics, Mishima, Japan)
Terms and licenses: Academic/Nonprofit Terms; Industry Terms: Not Available to Industry
Depositor comments: Nishimura et al., 2009, Nature Methods Please note that this version does not contains a nuclear export signal. A related construct with the NES can be found at: http://www.addgene.org/47328/
How to cite: pBABE TIR1-9myc was a gift from Don Cleveland (Addgene plasmid # 64945)
