[The description below was written by a language model from this plasmid's Addgene catalogue record and pLannotate feature annotations shown in this document.]
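Description:
pBABE TIR1-9myc is a Moloney murine leukemia virus-based retroviral vector, built on the pBABE-puro backbone, for stable expression of the rice (Oryza sativa) F-box protein TIR1 in mammalian cells. In bacteria it is maintained as a high-copy plasmid through a ColE1/pUC-type origin and selected with ampicillin via the β-lactamase gene and its native promoter. The annotated 7.3 kb sequence shows the usual pBABE layout: a 5′ LTR, a packaging signal (Ψ) followed by a truncated gag segment lacking its start codon, which extends the packaging region to improve encapsidation of the viral RNA, and a 3′ LTR closing the proviral unit. A short lacI fragment in the backbone appears to be a non-functional remnant.

The OsTIR1 coding sequence sits just downstream of the gag fragment. No separate internal promoter is annotated ahead of it, consistent with transcription from the 5′ LTR as is standard for pBABE vectors. It carries a C-terminal 9x Myc epitope array for detection; the annotation software matched this as a fragment of a 13xMyc reference, which fits a shorter repeat array. Downstream, an SV40 enhancer/early promoter drives puromycin N-acetyltransferase, allowing selection of transduced cells with puromycin.

OsTIR1 is the auxin receptor subunit that recruits proteins bearing an auxin-inducible degron to an SCF-type E3 ubiquitin ligase. Cells stably expressing it can therefore be used for rapid, reversible, auxin-triggered degradation of degron-tagged target proteins. The depositor notes that this version lacks a nuclear export signal and that a related construct carrying one exists.
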