Features (pLannotate 1.2.2; 13 found; start..end, strand, type, name):
      8..477     +  LTR            LTR: long terminal repeat from Moloney murine leukemia virus
    601..875     +  misc_feature   MESV Ψ (fragment): packaging signal of murine embryonic stem cell virus
    942..1358    +  CDS            gag (truncated): truncated Moloney murine leukemia virus (MMLV) gag gene lacking the start codon
   1395..3119    +  CDS            OsTIR1: rice transport inhibitor response 1 protein F-box protein that mediates auxin-dependent interaction of a ubiquitin ligase with an auxin-inducible degron (Tan et al., 2007)
   3144..3494    +  CDS            13xMyc (fragment): 13 tandem Myc epitope tags
   3559..3888    +  promoter       SV40 promoter: SV40 enhancer and early promoter
   3898..4497    +  CDS            PuroR: puromycin N-acetyltransferase; pac from Streptomyces alboniger; confers resistance to puromycin
   4596..5186    +  LTR            LTR: long terminal repeat from Moloney murine leukemia virus
   5187..5246    +  LTR            5' LTR (truncated) (fragment): truncated long terminal repeat from Moloney murine sarcoma virus
   5330..5382    -  CDS            lacI (fragment): lac repressor; lacI; The lac repressor binds to the lac operator to inhibit transcription in E. coli. This inhibition can be relieved by adding lactose or isopropyl-β-D-thiogalactopyranoside (IPTG).
   5565..6153    -  rep_origin     ori: high-copy-number ColE1/pMB1/pBR322/pUC origin of replication
   6332..7192    -  CDS            AmpR: β-lactamase; bla; confers resistance to ampicillin, carbenicillin, and related antibiotics
   7193..7297    -  promoter       AmpR promoter: bla
>Addgene plasmid #64945 | pBABE TIR1-9myc | addgene full sequence | sequence record 182589 | Addgene NGS Result
CTGCAGCCTGAATATGGGCCAAACAGGATATCTGTGGTAAGCAGTTCCTGCCCCGGCTCAGGGCCAAGAA
CAGATGGAACAGCTGAATATGGGCCAAACAGGATATCTGTGGTAAGCAGTTCCTGCCCCGGCTCAGGGCC
AAGAACAGATGGTCCCCAGATGCGGTCCAGCCCTCAGCAGTTTCTAGAGAACCATCAGATGTTTCCAGGG
TGCCCCAAGGACCTGAAATGACCCTGTGCCTTATTTGAACTAACCAATCAGTTCGCTTCTCGCTTCTGTT
CGCGCGCTTCTGCTCCCCGAGCTCAATAAAAGAGCCCACAACCCCTCACTCGGGGCGCCAGTCCTCCGAT
TGACTGAGTCGCCCGGGTACCCGTGTATCCAATAAACCCTCTTGCAGTTGCATCCGACTTGTGGTCTCGC
TGTTCCTTGGGAGGGTCTCCTCTGAGTGATTGACTACCCGTCAGCGGGGGTCTTTCATTTGGGGGCTCGT
CCGGGATCGGGAGACCCCTGCCCAGGGACCACCGACCCACCACCGGGAGGCAAGCTGGCCAGCAACTTAT
CTGTGTCTGTCCGATTGTCTAGTGTCTATGACTGATTTTATGCGCCTGCGTCGGTACTAGTTAGCTAACT
AGCTCTGTATCTGGCGGACCCGTGGTGGAACTGACGAGTTCTGAACACCCGGCCGCAACCCTGGGAGACG
TCCCAGGGACTTTGGGGGCCGTTTTTGTGGCCCGACCTGAGGAAGGGAGTCGATGTGGAATCCGACCCCG
TCAGGATATGTGGTTCTGGTAGGAGACGAGAACCTAAAACAGTTCCCGCCTCCGTCTGAATTTTTGCTTT
CGGTTTGGAACCGAAGCCGCGCGTCTTGTCTGCTGCAGCGCTGCAGCATCGTTCTGTGTTGTCTCTGTCT
GACTGTGTTTCTGTATTTGTCTGAAAATTAGGGCCAGACTGTTACCACTCCCTTAAGTTTGACCTTAGGT
CACTGGAAAGATGTCGAGCGGATCGCTCACAACCAGTCGGTAGATGTCAAGAAGAGACGTTGGGTTACCT
TCTGCTCTGCAGAATGGCCAACCTTTAACGTCGGATGGCCGCGAGACGGCACCTTTAACCGAGACCTCAT
CACCCAGGTTAAGATCAAGGTCTTTTCACCTGGCCCGCATGGACACCCAGACCAGGTCCCCTACATCGTG
ACCTGGGAAGCCTTGGCTTTTGACCCCCCTCCCTGGGTCAAGCCCTTTGTACACCCTAAGCCTCCGCCTC
CTCTTCCTCCATCCGCCCCGTCTCTCCCCCTTGAACCTCCTCGTTCGACCCCGCCTCGATCCTCCCTTTA
TCCAGCCCTCACTCCTTCTCTAGGCGCCGGCCGGATCCCAGTGTGGTGGTACATCGCCGCCACCATGACG
TACTTCCCGGAGGAGGTGGTGGAGCACATCTTCAGCTTCCTGCCGGCGCAGCGCGACCGCAACACGGTCT
CGCTCGTCTGCAAGGTGTGGTACGAGATCGAGAGGCTGAGCCGCCGCGGCGTCTTCGTGGGCAACTGCTA
CGCCGTGCGCGCCGGCCGCGTCGCCGCGCGGTTCCCCAACGTGCGGGCGCTCACGGTGAAGGGGAAGCCC
CACTTCGCCGACTTCAACCTCGTGCCCCCCGACTGGGGCGGCTACGCGGGGCCGTGGATCGAGGCGGCCG
CGAGGGGATGCCACGGCCTGGAGGAGCTCAGGATGAAGCGGATGGTGGTGTCCGACGAGAGCCTCGAGCT
GCTGGCTCGCTCGTTCCCGCGGTTCAGGGCTCTTGTTCTTATCAGCTGCGAGGGGTTCAGCACTGACGGG
CTAGCCGCCGTCGCGAGCCATTGCAAGCTTCTGAGGGAGTTGGATTTGCAGGAAAATGAAGTGGAGGATC
GAGGGCCTAGGTGGCTTTCCTGCTTCCCTGATTCCTGCACATCACTTGTCTCATTGAATTTTGCCTGCAT
CAAAGGGGAGGTTAATGCTGGTTCACTGGAGAGACTTGTTAGCAGGTCCCCAAACCTGCGGAGTTTGAGG
CTGAATCGATCTGTATCGGTAGATACACTTGCAAAGATACTACTGCGTACCCCTAACTTGGAGGATTTGG
GGACAGGGAATTTGACAGATGACTTCCAAACTGAGTCCTACTTTAAGCTTACCAGTGCTCTGGAGAAATG
CAAGATGTTGAGGAGTTTGTCTGGATTCTGGGATGCTTCTCCTGTTTGCCTGTCATTTATCTACCCCCTG
TGTGCTCAACTGACAGGATTGAACTTGAGCTATGCACCCACACTTGATGCTTCTGACCTTACAAAAATGA
TTAGCCGCTGTGTGAAGCTCCAACGCCTTTGGGTACTGGATTGTATCTCGGACAAAGGCTTGCAAGTGGT
GGCCTCCAGTTGCAAAGACTTGCAAGAACTCAGGGTATTTCCATCAGATTTCTACGTAGCTGGTTATTCT
GCAGTGACAGAGGAGGGACTTGTTGCAGTATCCTTGGGCTGTCCAAAACTGAACTCACTACTGTACTTCT
GTCACCAAATGACTAATGCTGCACTAGTTACTGTCGCCAAGAACTGTCCAAATTTCACACGATTCAGACT
TTGTATTCTTGAGCCAGGGAAGCCTGATGTTGTGACAAGCCAACCATTAGATGAAGGCTTTGGAGCTATT
GTTCGTGAGTGCAAGGGATTACAACGTTTGTCAATATCTGGTCTTCTCACAGACAAAGTTTTCATGTATA
TTGGGAAATATGCAAAACAACTTGAGATGCTTTCTATAGCATTTGCTGGTGACAGTGATAAGGGTATGAT
GCATGTTATGAATGGATGCAAGAATTTAAGGAAACTGGAGATAAGAGATAGCCCGTTTGGTGATGCTGCA
CTCTTGGGGAATTTTGCTAGGTACGAGACAATGCGATCCCTTTGGATGTCATCTTGCAATGTCACGTTAA
AGGGGTGCCAAGTCCTTGCGTCAAAGATGCCGATGCTCAATGTTGAGGTCATAAATGAGCGGGATGGTAG
CAATGAAATGGAGGAAAACCATGGAGATCTGCCTAAAGTGGAGAAATTATATGTGTACCGCACAACTGCT
GGGGCGAGGGATGATGCACCAAATTTTGTTAAAATCCTAGTCGACTCCGGTTCTGCTGCTAGTGGTGAAC
AAAAGTTGATTTCTGAAGAAGATTTGAACGGTGAACAAAAGCTAATCTCCGAGGAAGACTTGAACGGTGA
ACAAAAATTAATCTCAGAAGAAGACTTGAACGGATCCTCTAGAGGTGAACAAAAGTTGATTTCTGAAGAA
GATTTGAACGGTGAACAAAAGCTAATCTCCGAGGAAGACTTGAACGGTGAACAAAAATTAATCTCAGAAG
AAGACTTGAACGGATCCTCTAGAGGTGAACAAAAGTTGATTTCTGAAGAAGATTTGAACGGTGAACAAAA
GCTAATCTCCGAGGAAGACTTGAACGGTGAACAAAAATTAATCTCAGAAGAAGACTTGAACGGATCCACT
AGCTAAAAAGTGGAACGATCATTCGAATTCGCCAGCACAGTGGTCGACCCTGTGGAATGTGTGTCAGTTA
GGGTGTGGAAAGTCCCCAGGCTCCCCAGCAGGCAGAAGTATGCAAAGCATGCATCTCAATTAGTCAGCAA
CCAGGTGTGGAAAGTCCCCAGGCTCCCCAGCAGGCAGAAGTATGCAAAGCATGCATCTCAATTAGTCAGC
AACCATAGTCCCGCCCCTAACTCCGCCCATCCCGCCCCTAACTCCGCCCAGTTCCGCCCATTCTCCGCCC
CATGGCTGACTAATTTTTTTTATTTATGCAGAGGCCGAGGCCGCCTCGGCCTCTGAGCTATTCCAGAAGT
AGTGAGGAGGCTTTTTTGGAGGCCTAGGCTTTTGCAAAAAGCTTACCATGACCGAGTACAAGCCCACGGT
GCGCCTCGCCACCCGCGACGACGTCCCCAGGGCCGTACGCACCCTCGCCGCCGCGTTCGCCGACTACCCC
GCCACGCGCCACACCGTCGATCCGGACCGCCACATCGAGCGGGTCACCGAGCTGCAAGAACTCTTCCTCA
CGCGCGTCGGGCTCGACATCGGCAAGGTGTGGGTCGCGGACGACGGCGCCGCGGTGGCGGTCTGGACCAC
GCCGGAGAGCGTCGAAGCGGGGGCGGTGTTCGCCGAGATCGGCCCGCGCATGGCCGAGTTGAGCGGTTCC
CGGCTGGCCGCGCAGCAACAGATGGAAGGCCTCCTGGCGCCGCACCGGCCCAAGGAGCCCGCGTGGTTCC
TGGCCACCGTCGGCGTCTCGCCCGACCACCAGGGCAAGGGTCTGGGCAGCGCCGTCGTGCTCCCCGGAGT
GGAGGCGGCCGAGCGCGCCGGGGTGCCCGCCTTCCTGGAGACCTCCGCGCCCCGCAACCTCCCCTTCTAC
GAGCGGCTCGGCTTCACCGTCACCGCCGACGTCGAGGTGCCCGAAGGACCGCGCACCTGGTGCATGACCC
GCAAGCCCGGTGCCTGACGCCCGCCCCACGACCCGCAGCGCCCGACCGAAAGGAGCGCACGACCCCATGC
ATCGATAAAATAAAAGATTTTATTTAGTCTCCAGAAAAAGGGGGGAATGAAAGACCCCACCTGTAGGTTT
GGCAAGCTAGCTTAAGTAACGCCATTTTGCAAGGCATGGAAAAATACATAACTGAGAATAGAGAAGTTCA
GATCAAGGTCAGGAACAGATGGAACAGCTGAATATGGGCCAAACAGGATATCTGTGGTAAGCAGTTCCTG
CCCCGGCTCAGGGCCAAGAACAGATGGAACAGCTGAATATGGGCCAAACAGGATATCTGTGGTAAGCAGT
TCCTGCCCCGGCTCAGGGCCAAGAACAGATGGTCCCCAGATGCGGTCCAGCCCTCAGCAGTTTCTAGAGA
ACCATCAGATGTTTCCAGGGTGCCCCAAGGACCTGAAATGACCCTGTGCCTTATTTGAACTAACCAATCA
GTTCGCTTCTCGCTTCTGTTCGCGCGCTTCTGCTCCCCGAGCTCAATAAAAGAGCCCACAACCCCTCACT
CGGGGCGCCAGTCCTCCGATTGACTGAGTCGCCCGGGTACCCGTGTATCCAATAAACCCTCTTGCAGTTG
CATCCGACTTGTGGTCTCGCTGTTCCTTGGGAGGGTCTCCTCTGAGTGATTGACTACCCGTCAGCGGGGG
TCTTTCGCATCCGACTTGTGGTCTCGCTGTTCCTTGGGAGGGTCTCCTCTGAGTGATTGACTACCCGTCA
GCGGGGGTCTTTCACATGCAGCATGTATCAAAATTAATTTGGTTTTTTTTCTTAAGTATTTACATTAAAT
GGCCATAGTTGCATTAATGAATCGGCCAACGCGCGGGGAGAGGCGGTTTGCGTATTGGGCGCTCTTCCGC
TTCCTCGCTCACTGACTCGCTGCGCTCGGTCGTTCGGCTGCGGCGAGCGGTATCAGCTCACTCAAAGGCG
GTAATACGGTTATCCACAGAATCAGGGGATAACGCAGGAAAGAACATGTGAGCAAAAGGCCAGCAAAAGG
CCAGGAACCGTAAAAAGGCCGCGTTGCTGGCGTTTTTCCATAGGCTCCGCCCCCCTGACGAGCATCACAA
AAATCGACGCTCAAGTCAGAGGTGGCGAAACCCGACAGGACTATAAAGATACCAGGCGTTTCCCCCTGGA
AGCTCCCTCGTGCGCTCTCCTGTTCCGACCCTGCCGCTTACCGGATACCTGTCCGCCTTTCTCCCTTCGG
GAAGCGTGGCGCTTTCTCATAGCTCACGCTGTAGGTATCTCAGTTCGGTGTAGGTCGTTCGCTCCAAGCT
GGGCTGTGTGCACGAACCCCCCGTTCAGCCCGACCGCTGCGCCTTATCCGGTAACTATCGTCTTGAGTCC
AACCCGGTAAGACACGACTTATCGCCACTGGCAGCAGCCACTGGTAACAGGATTAGCAGAGCGAGGTATG
TAGGCGGTGCTACAGAGTTCTTGAAGTGGTGGCCTAACTACGGCTACACTAGAAGAACAGTATTTGGTAT
CTGCGCTCTGCTGAAGCCAGTTACCTTCGGAAAAAGAGTTGGTAGCTCTTGATCCGGCAAACAAACCACC
GCTGGTAGCGGTGGTTTTTTTGTTTGCAAGCAGCAGATTACGCGCAGAAAAAAAGGATCTCAAGAAGATC
CTTTGATCTTTTCTACGGGGTCTGACGCTCAGTGGAACGAAAACTCACGTTAAGGGATTTTGGTCATGAG
ATTATCAAAAAGGATCTTCACCTAGATCCTTTTGCGGCCGCAAATCAATCTAAAGTATATATGAGAATCT
AAAGTATATATGAGTAAACTTGGTCTGACAGTTACCAATGCTTAATCAGTGAGGCACCTATCTCAGCGAT
CTGTCTATTTCGTTCATCCATAGTTGCCTGACTCCCCGTCGTGTAGATAACTACGATACGGGAGGGCTTA
CCATCTGGCCCCAGTGCTGCAATGATACCGCGAGACCCACGCTCACCGGCTCCAGATTTATCAGCAATAA
ACCAGCCAGCCGGAAGGGCCGAGCGCAGAAGTGGTCCTGCAACTTTATCCGCCTCCATCCAGTCTATTAA
TTGTTGCCGGGAAGCTAGAGTAAGTAGTTCGCCAGTTAATAGTTTGCGCAACGTTGTTGCCATTGCTACA
GGCATCGTGGTGTCACGCTCGTCGTTTGGTATGGCTTCATTCAGCTCCGGTTCCCAACGATCAAGGCGAG
TTACATGATCCCCCATGTTGTGCAAAAAAGCGGTTAGCTCCTTCGGTCCTCCGATCGTTGTCAGAAGTAA
GTTGGCCGCAGTGTTATCACTCATGGTTATGGCAGCACTGCATAATTCTCTTACTGTCATGCCATCCGTA
AGATGCTTTTCTGTGACTGGTGAGTACTCAACCAAGTCATTCTGAGAATAGTGTATGCGGCGACCGAGTT
GCTCTTGCCCGGCGTCAATACGGGATAATACCGCGCCACATAGCAGAACTTTAAAAGTGCTCATCATTGG
AAAACGTTCTTCGGGGCGAAAACTCTCAAGGATCTTACCGCTGTTGAGATCCAGTTCGATGTAACCCACT
CGTGCACCCAACTGATCTTCAGCATCTTTTACTTTCACCAGCGTTTCTGGGTGAGCAAAAACAGGAAGGC
AAAATGCCGCAAAAAAGGGAATAAGGGCGACACGGAAATGTTGAATACTCATACTCTTCCTTTTTCAATA
TTATTGAAGCATTTATCAGGGTTATTGTCTCATGAGCGGATACATATTTGAATGTATTTAGAAAAATAAA
CAAATAGGGGTTCCGCGCACATTTCCCCGAAAAGTGCCAC
