>Addgene plasmid #64945 | pBABE TIR1-9myc | addgene partial sequence | sequence record 111279 | pBABE5 5'-CTTTATCCAGCCCTCAC-3'
CCAGTGTGGTGGTACATCGCCGCCACCATGACGTACTTCCCGGAGGAGGTGGTGGAGCACATCTTCAGCT
TCCTGCCGGCGCAGCGCGACCGCAACACGGTCTCGCTCGTCTGCAAGGTGTGGTACGAGATCGAGAGGCT
GAGCCGCCGCGGCGTCTTCGTGGGCAACTGCTACGCCGTGCGCGCCGGCCGCGTCGCCGCGCGGTTCCCC
AACGTGCGGGCGCTCACGGTGAAGGGGAAGCCCCACTTCGCCGACTTCAACCTCGTGCCCCCCGACTGGG
GCGGCTACGCGGGGCCGTGGATCGAGGCGGCCGCGAGGGGATGCCACGGCCTGGAGGAGCTCAGGATGAA
GCGGATGGTGGTGTCCGACGAGAGCCTCGAGCTGCTGGCTCGCTCGTTCCCGCGGTTCAGGGCTCTTGTT
CTTATCAGCTGCGAGGGGTTCAGCACTGACGGGCTAGCCGCCGTCGCGAGCCATTGCAAGCTTCTGAGGG
AGTTGGATTTGCAGGAAAATGAAGTGGAGGATCGAGGGCCTAGGTGGCTTTCCTGCTTCCCTGATTCCTG
CACATCACTTGTCTCATTGAATTTTGCCTGCATCAAAGGGGAGGTTAATGCTGGTTCACTGGAGAGACTT
GTTAGCAGGTCCCCAAACCTGCGGAGTTTGAGGCTGAATCGATCTGTATCGGTAGATACACTTGCAAAGA
TACTACTGCGTACCCCTAACTTGGAGGATTTGGGGACAGGGAATTTGACAGATGACTTCCAAACTGAGTC
CTACTTTAAGCTTACCAGTGCTCTGGAGAAATGCAAGATGTTGAGGAGTTTGTCTGGATTCTGGGATGCT
TCTCCTGTTTGCCTGTCATTTATCTACCCCCTGTGTGCTCAACTGACAGGATTGAACTTGAGCTATGCAC
CCACACTTGATGCTTCTGACCTTACAAAAATGATTAGCCGCTGTGTGAAGCTCCAACGCCTTTGGGTACT
GGATTGTATCTCGGACAAAGGCTTGCAAGTGGTGGCCTCCAGTTGCAAAGACTTGCAAGAACTCAGGGTA
TTTCCATCAGATTTCTACGTAGCTGGTTATTCTGCAGTGAC
