>Addgene plasmid #64945 | pBABE TIR1-9myc | addgene partial sequence | sequence record 111280 | pBABE3 5'-ACCCTAACTGACACACATTCC-3'
TGTGCTGGCGAATTCGAATGATCGTTCCACTTTTTAGCTAGTGGATCCGTTCAAGTCTTCTTCTGAGATT
AATTTTTGTTCACCGTTCAAGTCTTCCTCGGAGATTAGCTTTTGTTCACCGTTCAAATCTTCTTCAGAAA
TCAACTTTTGTTCACCTCTAGAGGATCCGTTCAAGTCTTCTTCTGAGATTAATTTTTGTTCACCGTTCAA
GTCTTCCTCGGAGATTAGCTTTTGTTCACCGTTCAAATCTTCTTCAGAAATCAACTTTTGTTCACCTCTA
GAGGATCCGTTCAAGTCTTCTTCTGAGATTAATTTTTGTTCACCGTTCAAGTCTTCCTCGGAGATTAGCT
TTTGTTCACCGTTCAAATCTTCTTCAGAAATCAACTTTTGTTCACCACTAGCAGCAGAACCGGAGTCGAC
TAGGATTTTAACAAAATTTGGTGCATCATCCCTCGCCCCAGCAGTTGTGCGGTACACATATAATTTCTCC
ACTTTAGGCAGATCTCCATGGTTTTCCTCCATTTCATTGCTACCATCCCGCTCATTTATGACCTCAACAT
TGAGCATCGGCATCTTTGACGCAAGGACTTGGCACCCCTTTAACGTGACATTGCAAGATGACATCCAAAG
GGATCGCATTGTCTCGTACCTAGCAAAATTCCCCAAGAGTGCAGCATCACCAAACGGGCTATCTCTTATC
TCCAGTTTCCTTAAATTCTTGCATCCATTCATAACATGCATCATACCCTTATCACTGTCACCAGCAAATG
CTATAGAAAGCATCTCAAGTTGTTTTGCATATTTCCCAATATACATGAAAACTTTGTCTGTGAGAAGACC
AGATATTGACAAACGTTGTAATCCCTTGCACTCACGAACAATAGCTCCAAAGCCTTCATCTAATGGTTGG
CTTGTCACAACATCAGGCTTCCCTGGCTCAAGAATACAAAGTCTGAATCGTGTGAAATTTGGACAGTTCT
TGGCGACAGTAACTAGTGCAGCATTAGTCATTTGGTGACAGAAGTACAGTAGTGAGTTCAGTTTTGGACA
GCCCAAGGATACTGCAACAAGTCCCTCCTCTGTCACTGCAGAATAACCAGCTACGTAGAAATCTGATGGA
AATACCCTG
